>Addgene plasmid #77006 | PRKG1 gRNA (BRDN0001147277) | addgene full sequence | sequence record 186932 | Addgene Assembled Sequence
CCCGGGTGCAAAGATGGATAAAGTTTTAAACAGAGAGGAATCTTTGCAGCTAATGGACCTTCTAGGTCTT
GAAAGGAGTGGGAATTGGCTCCGGTGCCCGTCAGTGGGCAGAGCGCACATCGCCCACAGTCCCCGAGAAG
TTGGGGGGAGGGGTCGGCAATTGATCCGGTGCCTAGAGAAGGTGGCGCGGGGTAAACTGGGAAAGTGATG
TCGTGTACTGGCTCCGCCTTTTTCCCGAGGGTGGGGGAGAACCGTATATAAGTGCAGTAGTCGCCGTGAA
CGTTCTTTTTCGCAACGGGTTTGCCGCCAGAACACAGGTAAGTGCCGTGTGTGGTTCCCGCGGGCCTGGC
CTCTTTACGGGTTATGGCCCTTGCGTGCCTTGAATTACTTCCACCTGGCTGCAGTACGTGATTCTTGATC
CCGAGCTTCGGGTTGGAAGTGGGTGGGAGAGTTCGAGGCCTTGCGCTTAAGGAGCCCCTTCGCCTCGTGC
TTGAGTTGAGGCCTGGCCTGGGCGCTGGGGCCGCCGCGTGCGAATCTGGTGGCACCTTCGCGCCTGTCTC
GCTGCTTTCGATAAGTCTCTAGCCATTTAAAATTTTTGATGACCTGCTGCGACGCTTTTTTTCTGGCAAG
ATAGTCTTGTAAATGCGGGCCAAGATCTGCACACTGGTATTTCGGTTTTTGGGGCCGCGGGCGGCGACGG
GGCCCGTGCGTCCCAGCGCACATGTTCGGCGAGGCGGGGCCTGCGAGCGCGGCCACCGAGAATCGGACGG
GGGTAGTCTCAAGCTGGCCGGCCTGCTCTGGTGCCTGGCCTCGCGCCGCCGTGTATCGCCCCGCCCTGGG
CGGCAAGGCTGGCCCGGTCGGCACCAGTTGCGTGAGCGGAAAGATGGCCGCTTCCCGGCCCTGCTGCAGG
GAGCTCAAAATGGAGGACGCGGCGCTCGGGAGAGCGGGCGGGTGAGTCACCCACACAAAGGAAAAGGGCC
TTTCCGTCCTCAGCCGTCGCTTCATGTGACTCCACGGAGTACCGGGCGCCGTCCAGGCACCTCGATTAGT
TCTCGAGCTTTTGGAGTACGTCGTCTTTAGGTTGGGGGGAGGGGTTTTATGCGATGGAGTTTCCCCACAC
TGAGTGGGTGGAGACTGAAGTTAGGCCAGCTTGGCACTTGATGTAATTCTCCTTGGAATTTGCCCTTTTT
GAGTTTGGATCTTGGTTCATTCTCAAGCCTCAGACAGTGGTTCAAAGTTTTTTTCTTCCATTTCAGGTGT
CGTGACGTACGGCCACCATGACCGAGTACAAGCCCACGGTGCGCCTCGCCACCCGCGACGACGTCCCCAG
GGCCGTACGCACCCTCGCCGCCGCGTTCGCCGACTACCCCGCCACGCGCCACACCGTCGATCCGGACCGC
CACATCGAGCGGGTCACCGAGCTGCAAGAACTCTTCCTCACGCGCGTCGGGCTCGACATCGGCAAGGTGT
GGGTCGCGGACGACGGCGCCGCCGTGGCGGTCTGGACCACGCCGGAGAGCGTCGAAGCGGGGGCGGTGTT
CGCCGAGATCGGCCCGCGCATGGCCGAGTTGAGCGGTTCCCGGCTGGCCGCGCAGCAACAGATGGAAGGC
CTCCTGGCGCCGCACCGGCCCAAGGAGCCCGCGTGGTTCCTGGCCACCGTCGGAGTCTCGCCCGACCACC
AGGGCAAGGGTCTGGGCAGCGCCGTCGTGCTCCCCGGAGTGGAGGCGGCCGAGCGCGCCGGGGTGCCCGC
CTTCCTGGAGACCTCCGCGCCCCGCAACCTCCCCTTCTACGAGCGGCTCGGCTTCACCGTCACCGCCGAC
GTCGAGGTGCCCGAAGGACCGCGCACCTGGTGCATGACCCGCAAGCCCGGTGCCTGAACGCGTTAAGTCG
ACAATCAACCTCTGGATTACAAAATTTGTGAAAGATTGACTGGTATTCTTAACTATGTTGCTCCTTTTAC
GCTATGTGGATACGCTGCTTTAATGCCTTTGTATCATGCTATTGCTTCCCGTATGGCTTTCATTTTCTCC
TCCTTGTATAAATCCTGGTTGCTGTCTCTTTATGAGGAGTTGTGGCCCGTTGTCAGGCAACGTGGCGTGG
TGTGCACTGTGTTTGCTGACGCAACCCCCACTGGTTGGGGCATTGCCACCACCTGTCAGCTCCTTTCCGG
GACTTTCGCTTTCCCCCTCCCTATTGCCACGGCGGAACTCATCGCCGCCTGCCTTGCCCGCTGCTGGACA
GGGGCTCGGCTGTTGGGCACTGACAATTCCGTGGTGTTGTCGGGGAAATCATCGTCCTTTCCTTGGCTGC
TCGCCTGTGTTGCCACCTGGATTCTGCGCGGGACGTCCTTCTGCTACGTCCCTTCGGCCCTCAATCCAGC
GGACCTTCCTTCCCGCGGCCTGCTGCCGGCTCTGCGGCCTCTTCCGCGTCTTCGCCTTCGCCCTCAGACG
AGTCGGATCTCCCTTTGGGCCGCCTCCCCGCGTCGACTTTAAGACCAATGACTTACAAGGCAGCTGTAGA
TCTTAGCCACTTTTTAAAAGAAAAGGGGGGACTGGAAGGGCTAATTCACTCCCAACGAAGACAAGATCTG
CTTTTTGCTTGTACTGGGTCTCTCTGGTTAGACCAGATCTGAGCCTGGGAGCTCTCTGGCTAACTAGGGA
ACCCACTGCTTAAGCCTCAATAAAGCTTGCCTTGAGTGCTTCAAGTAGTGTGTGCCCGTCTGTTGTGTGA
CTCTGGTAACTAGAGATCCCTCAGACCCTTTTAGTCAGTGTGGAAAATCTCTAGCAGTACGTATAGTAGT
TCATGTCATCTTATTATTCAGTATTTATAACTTGCAAAGAAATGAATATCAGAGAGTGAGAGGAACTTGT
TTATTGCAGCTTATAATGGTTACAAATAAAGCAATAGCATCACAAATTTCACAAATAAAGCATTTTTTTC
ACTGCATTCTAGTTGTGGTTTGTCCAAACTCATCAATGTATCTTATCATGTCTGGCTCTAGCTATCCCGC
CCCTAACTCCGCCCATCCCGCCCCTAACTCCGCCCAGTTCCGCCCATTCTCCGCCCCATGGCTGACTAAT
TTTTTTTATTTATGCAGAGGCCGAGGCCGCCTCGGCCTCTGAGCTATTCCAGAAGTAGTGAGGAGGCTTT
TTTGGAGGCCTAGGGACGTACCCAATTCGCCCTATAGTGAGTCGTATTACGCGCGCTCACTGGCCGTCGT
TTTACAACGTCGTGACTGGGAAAACCCTGGCGTTACCCAACTTAATCGCCTTGCAGCACATCCCCCTTTC
GCCAGCTGGCGTAATAGCGAAGAGGCCCGCACCGATCGCCCTTCCCAACAGTTGCGCAGCCTGAATGGCG
AATGGG
[124 nt withheld, positions 3367-3490]
C
[91 nt withheld, positions 3492-3582]
A
[49 nt withheld, positions 3584-3632]
CCTTTGACGTTGGAGTCCACGTTCTTT
[37 nt withheld, positions 3660-3696]
ACCCTATCTCGGTCTATTCTTTTGATTTATAAGGGATTTTGCCGATTTCGGCCTATTGGTTAAAAAATGA
GCTGATTTAACAAAAATTTAACGCGAATTTTAACAAAATATTAACGCTTACAATTTAGGTGGCACTTTTC
GGGGAAATGTGCGCGGAACCCCTATTTGTTTATTTTTCTAAATACATTCAAATATGTATCCGCTCATGAG
ACAATAACCCTGATAAATGCTTCAATAATATTGAAAAAGGAAGAGTATGAGTATTCAACATTTCCGTGTC
GCCCTTATTCCCTTTTTTGCGGCATTTTGCCTTCCTGTTTTTGCTCACCCAGAAACGCTGGTGAAAGTAA
AAGATGCTGAAGATCAGTTGGGTGCACGAGTGGGTTACATCGAACTGGATCTCAACAGCGGTAAGATCCT
TGAGAGTTTTCGCCCCGAAGAACGTTTTCCAATGATGAGCACTTTTAAAGTTCTGCTATGTGGCGCGGTA
TTATCCCGTATTGACGCCGGGCAAGAGCAACTCGGTCGCCGCATACACTATTCTCAGAATGACTTGGTTG
AGTACTCACCAGTCACAGAAAAGCATCTTACGGATGGCATGACAGTAAGAGAATTATGCAGTGCTGCCAT
AACCATGAGTGATAACACTGCGGCCAACTTACTTCTGACAACGATCGGAGGACCGAAGGAGCTAACCGCT
TTTTTGCACAACATGGGGGATCATGTAACTCGCCTTGATCGTTGGGAACCGGAGCTGAATGAAGCCATAC
CAAACGACGAGCGTGACACCACGATGCCTGTAGCAATGGCAACAACGTTGCGCAAACTATTAACTGGCGA
ACTACTTACTCTAGCTTCCCGGCAACAATTAATAGACTGGATGGAGGCGGATAAAGTTGCAGGACCACTT
CTGCGCTCGGCCCTTCCGGCTGGCTGGTTTATTGCTGATAAATCTGGAGCCGGTGAGCGTGGGTCTCGCG
GTATCATTGCAGCACTGGGGCCAGATGGTAAGCCCTCCCGTATCGTAGTTATCTACACGACGGGGAGTCA
GGCAACTATGGATGAACGAAATAGACAGATCGCTGAGATAGGTGCCTCACTGATTAAGCATTGGTAACTG
TCAGACCAAGTTTACTCATATATACTTTAGATTGATTTAAAACTTCATTTTTAATTTAAAAGGATCTAGG
TGAAGATCCTTTTTGATAATCTCATGACCAAAATCCCTTAACGTGAGTTTTCGTTCCACTGAGCGTCAGA
CCCCGTAGAAAAGATCAAAGGATCTTCTTGAGATCCTTTTTTTCTGCGCGTAATCTGCTGCTTGCAAACA
AAAAAACCACCGCTACCAGCGGTGGTTTGTTTGCCGGATCAAGAGCTACCAACTCTTTTTCCGAAGGTAA
CTGGCTTCAGCAGAGCGCAGATACCAAATACTGTTCTTCTAGTGTAGCCGTAGTTAGGCCACCACTTCAA
GAACTCTGTAGCACCGCCTACATACCTCGCTCTGCTAATCCTGTTACCAGTGGCTGCTGCCAGTGGCGAT
AAGTCGTGTCTTACCGGGTTGGACTCAAGACGATAGTTACCGGATAAGGCGCAGCGGTCGGGCTGAACGG
GGGGTTCGTGCACACAGCCCAGCTTGGAGCGAACGACCTACACCGAACTGAGATACCTACAGCGTGAGCT
ATGAGAAAGCGCCACGCTTCCCGAAGGGAGAAAGGCGGACAGGTATCCGGTAAGCGGCAGGGTCGGAACA
GGAGAGCGCACGAGGGAGCTTCCAGGGGGAAACGCCTGGTATCTTTATAGTCCTGTCGGGTTTCGCCACC
TCTGACTTGAGCGTCGATTTTTGTGATGCTCGTCAGGGGGGCGGAGCCTATGGAAAAACGCCAGCAACGC
GGCCTTTTTACGGTTCCTGGCCTTTTGCTGGCCTTTTGCTCACATGTTCTTTCCTGCGTTATCCCCTGAT
TCTGTGGATAACCGTATTACCGCCTTTGAGTGAGCTGATACCGCTCGCCGCAGCCGAACGACCGAGCGCA
GCGAGTCAGTGAGCGAGGAAGCGGAAGAGCGCCCAATACGCAAACCGCCTCTCCCCGCGCGTTGGCCGAT
TCATTAATGCAGCTGGCACGACAGGTTTCCCGACTGGAAAGCGGGCAGTGAGCGCAACGCAATTAATGTG
AGTTAGCTCACTCATTAGGCACCCCAGGCTTTACACTTTATGCTTCCGGCTCGTATGTTGTGTGGAATTG
TGAGCGGATAACAATTTCACACAGGAAACAGCTATGACCATGATTACGCCAAGCGCGCAATTAACCCTCA
CTAAAGGGAACAAAAGCTGGAGCTGCAAGCTTAATGTAGTCTTATGCAATACTCTTGTAGTCTTGCAACA
TGGTAACGATGAGTTAGCAACATGCCTTACAAGGAGAGAAAAAGCACCGTGCATGCCGATTGGTGGAAGT
AAGGTGGTACGATCGTGCCTTATTAGGAAGGCAACAGACGGGTCTGACATGGATTGGACGAACCACTGAA
TTGCCGCATTGCAGAGATATTGTATTTAAGTGCCTAGCTCGATACATAAACGGGTCTCTCTGGTTAGACC
AGATCTGAGCCTGGGAGCTCTCTGGCTAACTAGGGAACCCACTGCTTAAGCCTCAATAAAGCTTGCCTTG
AGTGCTTCAAGTAGTGTGTGCCCGTCTGTTGTGTGACTCTGGTAACTAGAGATCCCTCAGACCCTTTTAG
TCAGTGTGGAAAATCTCTAGCAGTGGCGCCCGAACAGGGACTTGAAAGCGAAAGGGAAACCAGAGGAGCT
CTCTCGACGCAGGACTCGGCTTGCTGAAGCGCGCACGGCAAGAGGCGAGGGGCGGCGACTGGTGAGTACG
CCAAAAATTTTGACTAGCGGAGGCTAGAAGGAGAGAGATGGGTGCGAGAGCGTCAGTATTAAGCGGGGGA
GAATTAGATCGCGATGGGAAAAAATTCGGTTAAGGCCAGGGGGAAAGAAAAAATATAAATTAAAACATAT
AGTATGGGCAAGCAGGGAGCTAGAACGATTCGCAGTTAATCCTGGCCTGTTAGAAACATCAGAAGGCTGT
AGACAAATACTGGGACAGCTACAACCATCCCTTCAGACAGGATCAGAAGAACTTAGATCATTATATAATA
CAGTAGCAACCCTCTATTGTGTGCATCAAAGGATAGAGATAAAAGACACCAAGGAAGCTTTAGACAAGAT
AGAGGAAGAGCAAAACAAAAGTAAGACCACCGCACAGCAAGCGGCCGCTGATCTTCAGACCTGGAGGAGG
AGATATGAGGGACAATTGGAGAAGTGAATTATATAAATATAAAGTAGTAAAAATTGAACCATTAGGAGTA
GCACCCACCAAGGCAAAGAGAAGAGTGGTGCAGAGAGAAAAAAGAGCAGTGGGAATAGGAGCTTTGTTCC
TTGGGTTCTTGGGAGCAGCAGGAAGCACTATGGGCGCAGCGTCAATGACGCTGACGGTACAGGCCAGACA
ATTATTGTCTGGTATAGTGCAGCAGCAGAACAATTTGCTGAGGGCTATTGAGGCGCAACAGCATCTGTTG
CAACTCACAGTCTGGGGCATCAAGCAGCTCCAGGCAAGAATCCTGGCTGTGGAAAGATACCTAAAGGATC
AACAGCTCCTGGGGATTTGGGGTTGCTCTGGAAAACTCATTTGCACCACTGCTGTGCCTTGGAATGCTAG
TTGGAGTAATAAATCTCTGGAACAGATTTGGAATCACACGACCTGGATGGAGTGGGACAGAGAAATTAAC
AATTACACAAGCTTAATACACTCCTTAATTGAAGAATCGCAAAACCAGCAAGAAAAGAATGAACAAGAAT
TATTGGAATTAGATAAATGGGCAAGTTTGTGGAATTGGTTTAACATAACAAATTGGCTGTGGTATATAAA
ATTATTCATAATGATAGTAGGAGGCTTGGTAGGTTTAAGAATAGTTTTTGCTGTACTTTCTATAGTGAAT
AGAGTTAGGCAGGGATATTCACCATTATCGTTTCAGACCCACCTCCCAACCCCGAGGGGACCCAGAGAGG
GCCTATTTCCCATGATTCCTTCATATTTGCATATACGATACAAGGCTGTTAGAGAGATAATTAGAATTAA
TTTGACTGTAAACACAAAGATATTAGTACAAAATACGTGACGTAGAAAGTAATAATTTCTTGGGTAGTTT
GCAGTTTTAAAATTATGTTTTAAAATGGACTATCATATGCTTACCGTAACTTGAAAGTATTTCGATTTCT
TGGCTTTATATATCTTGTGGAAAGGACGAAACACCGTGTGGATTGTATGTACCCGGGTTTTAGAGCTAGA
AATAGCAAGTTAAAATAAGGCTAGTCCGTTATCAACTTGAAAAAGTGGCACCGAGTCGGTGCTTTTTTAA
GCTTGGCGTAACTAGATCTTGAGACAAATGGCAGTATTCATCCACAATTTTAAAAGAAAAGGGGGGATTG
GGGGGTACAGTGCAGGGGAAAGAATAGTAGACATAATAGCAACAGACATACAAACTAAAGAATTACAAAA
ACAAATTACAAAAATTCAAAATTTTCGGGTTTATTACAGGGACAGCAGAGATCCACTTTGGCGCCGGCTC
GAGGGGG
Features (pLannotate 1.2.2; 29 found; start..end, strand, type, name):
     14..80      +  CDS            small t antigen (fragment): SV40 (simian virus 40) small t antigen
    106..317     +  promoter       EF-1α core promoter: core promoter for human elongation factor EF-1α
    318..1256    +  intron         EF-1α intron A: intron upstream of the start codon of human EF-1α
   1278..1877    +  CDS            PuroR (fragment): puromycin N-acetyltransferase; pac from Streptomyces; confers resistance to puromycin
   1893..2481    +  misc_feature   WPRE: woodchuck hepatitis virus posttranscriptional regulatory element
   2532..2551    +  misc_feature   cPPT/CTS (fragment): central polypurine tract and central termination sequence of HIV-1
   2553..2786    +  LTR            3' LTR (ΔU3): self-inactivating 3' long terminal repeat (LTR) from HIV-1
   2864..2985    +  polyA_signal   SV40 poly(A) signal: SV40 polyadenylation signal
   3025..3160    +  rep_origin     SV40 ori: SV40 origin of replication
   3181..3199    -  promoter       T7 promoter: promoter for bacteriophage T7 RNA polymerase
   3207..3362    +  CDS            lacZα (fragment): LacZα fragment of β-galactosidase; lacZ fragment
   3367..3795    +  rep_origin     f1 ori (sequence partly withheld): f1 bacteriophage origin of replication; arrow indicates direction of (+) strand synthesis
   3848..3952    +  promoter       AmpR promoter: bla
   3953..4813    +  CDS            AmpR: β-lactamase; bla; confers resistance to ampicillin, carbenicillin, and related antibiotics
   4984..5572    +  rep_origin     ori: high-copy-number ColE1/pMB1/pBR322/pUC origin of replication
   5755..5847    +  CDS            lacI (fragment): lac repressor; lacI; The lac repressor binds to the lac operator to inhibit transcription in E. coli. This inhibition can be relieved by adding lactose or isopropyl-β-D-thiogalactopyranoside (IPTG).
   5860..5881    +  protein_bind   CAP binding site: CAP binding activates transcription in the presence of cAMP. E. coli catabolite activator protein
   5896..5926    +  promoter       lac promoter: promoter for the E. coli lac operon
   5934..5950    +  protein_bind   lac operator: The lac repressor binds to the lac operator to inhibit transcription in E. coli. This inhibition can be relieved by adding lactose or isopropyl-β-D-thiogalactopyranoside (IPTG). lac repressor encoded by lacI
   5995..6013    +  promoter       T3 promoter: promoter for bacteriophage T3 RNA polymerase
   6041..6267    +  promoter       RSV promoter: Rous sarcoma virus enhancer/promoter
   6268..6448    +  LTR            5' LTR (truncated): truncated 5' long terminal repeat (LTR) from HIV-1
   6495..6620    +  misc_feature   HIV-1 Ψ: packaging signal of human immunodeficiency virus type 1
   6604..6967    +  CDS            HIV-1 gag (fragment): gag protein from human immunodeficiency virus 1; gag
   7113..7346    +  misc_feature   RRE: The Rev response element (RRE) of HIV-1 allows for Rev-dependent mRNA export from the nucleus to the cytoplasm.
   7723..7749    +  CDS            Rev (fragment): human immunodeficiency virus 1 (HIV-1) Rev protein; rev; enhances nuclear export of unspliced and incompletely spliced viral mRNAs
   7753..7993    +  promoter       U6 promoter: RNA polymerase III promoter for human U6 snRNA
   8023..8098    +  misc_RNA       gRNA scaffold: guide RNA scaffold for the Streptococcus pyogenes CRISPR/Cas9 system
   8154..8271    +  misc_feature   cPPT/CTS: central polypurine tract and central termination sequence of HIV-1
