[The description below was written by a language model from this plasmid's Addgene catalogue record and pLannotate feature annotations shown in this document.]
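Description:
PRKG1 gRNA (BRDN0001147277) is a third-generation lentiviral CRISPR guide plasmid built on the lentiGuide-Puro backbone. It expresses a single guide RNA against human PRKG1, which encodes cGMP-dependent protein kinase 1. In bacteria it is maintained at high copy from a ColE1/pUC-type origin under ampicillin selection (AmpR with its own promoter). The backbone also carries an f1 origin, an SV40 origin and poly(A) signal, and remnants of a lac/T7/T3 cloning region.

The lentiviral transfer cassette begins with an RSV promoter fused to a truncated HIV-1 5' LTR, which makes genomic RNA production Tat-independent. This is followed by the Ψ packaging signal with a partial gag sequence, the Rev response element for Rev-dependent nuclear export, and a cPPT/CTS element that aids nuclear import of the reverse-transcribed genome. It ends in a self-inactivating ΔU3 3' LTR. Within this unit, a human U6 RNA polymerase III promoter drives the PRKG1-specific spacer joined to the Streptococcus pyogenes Cas9 guide scaffold. Downstream, an EF-1α core promoter with its intron A drives puromycin N-acetyltransferase for selection of transduced mammalian cells, and a WPRE enhances transcript expression.

The plasmid does not encode Cas9, so it is meant to be used with a separate Cas9 lentiviral vector or in cells that already express Cas9. According to the depositor, the guide was designed against two PRKG1 reference transcripts and belongs to a human kinome gRNA collection associated with work on optimised sgRNA design. Its typical use is Cas9-mediated knockout of PRKG1 in human cells following lentiviral delivery and puromycin selection.
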