Addgene plasmid #77006: PRKG1 gRNA (BRDN0001147277)
Purpose: 3rd generation lentiviral gRNA plasmid targeting human PRKG1
Depositing lab: John Doench & David Root. Depositing organization: Broad Institute. Publication: Optimized sgRNA design to maximize activity and minimize off-target effects of CRISPR-Cas9. Doench JG, Fusi N, Sullender M, Hegde M, Vaimberg EW, Donovan KF, Smith I, Tothova Z, Wilen C, Orchard R, Virgin HW, Listgarten J, Root DE. Nat Biotechnol. 2016 Jan 18. doi: 10.1038/nbt.3437. PubMed 26780180.
Backbone
  Vector backbone: lentiGuide-Puro
  Backbone manufacturer: Zhang Lab (Addgene plasmid # 52963)
  Vector type: Mammalian Expression, Lentiviral, CRISPR
  Selectable markers: Puromycin
Growth in bacteria
  Bacterial resistance: Ampicillin, 100 μg/mL
  Growth temperature: 37°C
  Growth strain: DH5alpha
  Copy number: High Copy
Gene/Insert
  Gene/Insert name: PRKG1 (alt names: PRKG1; NM_001098512.2)
  gRNA/shRNA sequence: TGTGGATTGTATGTACCCGG
  Species: H. sapiens (human)
  Entrez Gene: PRKG1 (a.k.a. AAT8, PKG, PKG1, PRKG1B, PRKGR1B, cGK, cGK 1, cGK1, cGKI, cGKI-BETA, cGKI-alpha)
  Promoter: hU6
  Cloning method: Unknown
  Sequencing primers: 5′ U6-F; 3′ pS2-R
Terms and licenses: Academic/Nonprofit Terms; Industry Terms: Not Available to Industry
Depositor comments: The gRNA was designed to target the following Genbank reference sequence(s): NM_001098512.2,NM_006258.3. Note that this plasmid does NOT contain Cas9. It should be used in conjunction with lentiCas9-Blast (Addgene #52962) or otherwise with cell lines already expressing Cas9. Browse the full kinome gRNA library at http://www.addgene.org/pooled-library/broadgpp-human-kinome/ or visit http://www.broadinstitute.org/rnai/public/ for detailed protocols and information.
How to cite: PRKG1 gRNA (BRDN0001147277) was a gift from John Doench & David Root (Addgene plasmid # 77006 ; http://n2t.net/addgene:77006 ; RRID:Addgene_77006)
