>Addgene plasmid #77006 | PRKG1 gRNA (BRDN0001147277) | depositor partial sequence | sequence record 144466 | Target Sequence
TGTGGATTGTATGTACCCGG
