>Addgene plasmid #77006 | PRKG1 gRNA (BRDN0001147277) | addgene partial sequence | sequence record 186931 | hU6-F
ACGTAGAAAGTAATAATTTCTTGGGTAGTTTGCAGTTTTAAAATTATGTTTTAAAATGGACTATCATATG
CTTACCGTAACTTGAAAGTATTTCGATTTCTTGGCTTTATATATCTTGTGGAAAGGACGAAACACCGTGT
GGATTGTATGTACCCGGGTTTTAGAGCTAGAAATAGCAAGTTAAAATAAGGCTAGTCCGTTATCAACTTG
AAAAAGTGGCACCGAGTCGGTGCTTTTTTAAGCTTGGCGTAACTAGATCTTGAGACAAATGGCAGTATTC
ATCCACAATTTTAAAAGAAAAGGGGGGATTGGGGGGTACAGTGCAGGGGAAAGAATAGTAGACATAATAG
CAACAGACATACAAACTAAAGAATTACAAAAACAAATTACAAAAATTCAAAATTTTCGGGTTTATTACAG
GGACAGCAGAGATCCACTTTGGCGCCGGCTCGAGGGGGCCCGGGTGCAAAGATGGATAAAGTTTTAAACA
GAGAGGAATCTTTGCAGCTAATGGACCTTCTAGGTCTTGAAAGGAGTGGGAATTGGCTCCGGTGCCCGTC
AGTGGGCAGA
